>Addgene plasmid #189867 | ∆C' terminal-DPYSL2-pLJC2 | addgene full sequence | sequence record 373325 | Addgene NGS Result
GTGATGCGGTTTTGGCAGTACATCAATGGGCGTGGATAGCGGTTTGACTCACGGGGATTTCCAAGTCTCC
ACCCCATTGACGTCAATGGGAGTTTGTTTTGGCACCAAAATCAACGGGACTTTCCAAAATGTCGTAACAA
CTCCGCCCCATTGACGCAAATGGGCGGTAGGCGTGTACGGTGGGAGGTCTATATAAGCAGAGCTGGTTTA
GTGAACCGTCAGATCCGCTAGCGCTACCGGTTTAATTAAGAGAGAGATGTCTTATCAGGGGAAGAAAAAT
ATTCCACGCATCACGAGCGATCGTCTTCTGATCAAAGGAGGTAAAATTGTTAATGATGACCAGTCGTTCT
ATGCAGACATATACATGGAAGATGGGTTGATCAAGCAAATAGGAGAAAATCTGATTGTGCCAGGAGGAGT
GAAGACCATCGAGGCCCACTCCCGGATGGTGATCCCCGGAGGAATTGACGTCCACACTCGTTTCCAGATG
CCTGATCAGGGAATGACGTCTGCTGATGATTTCTTCCAAGGAACCAAGGCGGCCCTGGCTGGGGGAACCA
CTATGATCATTGACCACGTTGTTCCTGAGCCTGGGACAAGCCTGCTCGCTGCCTTTGACCAGTGGAGGGA
ATGGGCCGACAGCAAGTCCTGCTGTGACTACTCTCTGCATGTGGACATCAGCGAGTGGCATAAGGGCATC
CAGGAGGAGATGGAAGCGCTTGTGAAGGATCACGGGGTAAATTCCTTCCTCGTGTACATGGCTTTCAAAG
ATCGCTTCCAGCTAACGGATTGCCAGATTTATGAAGTACTGAGTGTGATCCGGGATATTGGCGCCATAGC
CCAAGTCCACGCAGAAAATGGCGACATCATTGCAGAGGAGCAGCAGAGGATCCTGGATCTGGGCATCACG
GGCCCCGAGGGACATGTGCTGAGCCGACCTGAGGAGGTCGAGGCCGAAGCCGTGAATCGTGCCATCACCA
TCGCCAACCAGACCAACTGCCCGCTGTATATCACCAAGGTGATGAGCAAAAGCTCTGCTGAGGTCATCGC
CCAGGCACGGAAGAAGGGAACTGTGGTGTATGGCGAGCCCATCACTGCCAGCTTGGGAACGGACGGCTCC
CATTACTGGAGCAAGAACTGGGCCAAGGCTGCTGCCTTTGTCACCTCCCCACCCTTGAGCCCTGATCCAA
CCACTCCAGACTTTCTCAACTCCTTGCTGTCCTGTGGAGACCTCCAGGTCACGGGCAGTGCCCATTGCAC
GTTTAACACTGCCCAGAAGGCTGTAGGAAAGGACAACTTCACCCTGATTCCGGAGGGCACCAATGGCACT
GAGGAGCGGATGTCCGTCATCTGGGACAAGGCTGTGGTCACTGGGAAGATGGATGAGAACCAGTTTGTGG
CTGTGACCAGCACCAATGCAGCCAAAGTCTTCAACCTTTACCCCCGGAAAGGCCGCATTGCTGTGGGATC
CGATGCCGACCTGGTCATCTGGGACCCCGACAGCGTTAAAACCATCTCTGCCAAGACACACAACAGCTCT
CTCGAGTACAACATCTTTGAAGGCATGGAGTGCCGCGGCTCCCCACTGGTGGTCATCAGCCAGGGGAAGA
TTGTCCTGGAGGACGGCACCCTGCATGTCACCGAAGGCTCTGGACGCTACATTCCCCGGAAGCCCTTCCC
TGATTTTGTTTACAAGCGTATCAAGGCAAGGAGCAGGCTGGCTGAGGGAGGCAGCGCGGCCGCAGGCGAC
TACAAAGACCATGACGGTGATTATAAAGATCATGACATTGATTACAAGGATGACGATGACAAGTAATAAG
AATTCTCGACCTCGAGACAAATGGCAGTATTCATCCACAATTTTAAAAGAAAAGGGGGGATTGGGGGGTA
CAGTGCAGGGGAAAGAATAGTAGACATAATAGCAACAGACATACAAACTAAAGAATTACAAAAACAAATT
ACAAAAATTCAAAATTTTCGGGTTTATTACAGGGACAGCAGAGATCCACTTTGGCCGCGGCTCGAGGGGG
TTGGGGTTGCGCCTTTTCCAAGGCAGCCCTGGGTTTGCGCAGGGACGCGGCTGCTCTGGGCGTGGTTCCG
GGAAACGCAGCGGCGCCGACCCTGGGTCTCGCACATTCTTCACGTCCGTTCGCAGCGTCACCCGGATCTT
CGCCGCTACCCTTGTGGGCCCCCCGGCGACGCTTCCTGCTCCGCCCCTAAGTCGGGAAGGTTCCTTGCGG
TTCGCGGCGTGCCGGACGTGACAAACGGAAGCCGCACGTCTCACTAGTACCCTCGCAGACGGACAGCGCC
AGGGAGCAATGGCAGCGCGCCGACCGCGATGGGCTGTGGCCAATAGCGGCTGCTCAGCAGGGCGCGCCGA
GAGCAGCGGCCGGGAAGGGGCGGTGCGGGAGGCGGGGTGTGGGGCGGTAGTGTGGGCCCTGTTCCTGCCC
GCGCGGTGTTCCGCATTCTGCAAGCCTCCGGAGCGCACGTCGGCAGTCGGCTCCCTCGTTGACCGAATCA
CCGACCTCTCTCCCCAGGGGGATCCACCGGAGCTTACCATGACCGAGTACAAGCCCACGGTGCGCCTCGC
CACCCGCGACGACGTCCCCAGGGCCGTACGCACCCTCGCCGCCGCGTTCGCCGACTACCCCGCCACGCGC
CACACCGTCGATCCGGACCGCCACATCGAGCGGGTCACCGAGCTGCAAGAACTCTTCCTCACGCGCGTCG
GGCTCGACATCGGCAAGGTGTGGGTCGCGGACGACGGCGCCGCGGTGGCGGTCTGGACCACGCCGGAGAG
CGTCGAAGCGGGGGCGGTGTTCGCCGAGATCGGCCCGCGCATGGCCGAGTTGAGCGGTTCCCGGCTGGCC
GCGCAGCAACAGATGGAAGGCCTCCTGGCGCCGCACCGGCCCAAGGAGCCCGCGTGGTTCCTGGCCACCG
TCGGCGTCTCGCCCGACCACCAGGGCAAGGGTCTGGGCAGCGCCGTCGTGCTCCCCGGAGTGGAGGCGGC
CGAGCGCGCCGGGGTGCCCGCCTTCCTGGAGACCTCCGCGCCCCGCAACCTCCCCTTCTACGAGCGGCTC
GGCTTCACCGTCACCGCCGACGTCGAGGTGCCCGAAGGACCGCGCACCTGGTGCATGACCCGCAAGCCCG
GTGCCTGACGCCCGCCCCACGACCCGCAGCGCCCGACCGAAAGGAGCGCACGACCCCATGCATCGGTACC
TTTAAGACCAATGACTTACAAGGCAGCTGTAGATCTTAGCCACTTTTTAAAAGAAAAGGGGGGACTGGAA
GGGCTAATTCACTCCCAACGAAGACAAGATCTGCTTTTTGCTTGTACTGGGTCTCTCTGGTTAGACCAGA
TCTGAGCCTGGGAGCTCTCTGGCTAACTAGGGAACCCACTGCTTAAGCCTCAATAAAGCTTGCCTTGAGT
GCTTCAAGTAGTGTGTGCCCGTCTGTTGTGTGACTCTGGTAACTAGAGATCCCTCAGACCCTTTTAGTCA
GTGTGGAAAATCTCTAGCAGTAGTAGTTCATGTCATCTTATTATTCAGTATTTATAACTTGCAAAGAAAT
GAATATCAGAGAGTGAGAGGAACTTGTTTATTGCAGCTTATAATGGTTACAAATAAAGCAATAGCATCAC
AAATTTCACAAATAAAGCATTTTTTTCACTGCATTCTAGTTGTGGTTTGTCCAAACTCATCAATGTATCT
TATCATGTCTGGCTCTAGCTATCCCGCCCCTAACTCCGCCCATCCCGCCCCTAACTCCGCCCAGTTCCGC
CCATTCTCCGCCCCATGGCTGACTAATTTTTTTTATTTATGCAGAGGCCGAGGCCGCCTCGGCCTCTGAG
CTATTCCAGAAGTAGTGAGGAGGCTTTTTTGGAGGCCTAGGGACGTACCCAATTCGCCCTATAGTGAGTC
GTATTACGCGCGCTCACTGGCCGTCGTTTTACAACGTCGTGACTGGGAAAACCCTGGCGTTACCCAACTT
AATCGCCTTGCAGCACATCCCCCTTTCGCCAGCTGGCGTAATAGCGAAGAGGCCCGCACCGATCGCCCTT
CCCAACAGTTGCGCAGCCTGAATGGCGAATGGG
[124 nt withheld, positions 4094-4217]
C
[91 nt withheld, positions 4219-4309]
A
[49 nt withheld, positions 4311-4359]
CCTTTGACGTTGGAGTCCACGTTCTTT
[37 nt withheld, positions 4387-4423]
ACCCTATCTCGGTCTATTCTTTTGATTTATAAGGGATTTTGCCGATTTCGGCCTATTGGTTAAAAAATGA
GCTGATTTAACAAAAATTTAACGCGAATTTTAACAAAATATTAACGCTTACAATTTAGGTGGCACTTTTC
GGGGAAATGTGCGCGGAACCCCTATTTGTTTATTTTTCTAAATACATTCAAATATGTATCCGCTCATGAG
ACAATAACCCTGATAAATGCTTCAATAATATTGAAAAAGGAAGAGTATGAGTATTCAACATTTCCGTGTC
GCCCTTATTCCCTTTTTTGCGGCATTTTGCCTTCCTGTTTTTGCTCACCCAGAAACGCTGGTGAAAGTAA
AAGATGCTGAAGATCAGTTGGGTGCACGAGTGGGTTACATCGAACTGGATCTCAACAGCGGTAAGATCCT
TGAGAGTTTTCGCCCCGAAGAACGTTTTCCAATGATGAGCACTTTTAAAGTTCTGCTATGTGGCGCGGTA
TTATCCCGTATTGACGCCGGGCAAGAGCAACTCGGTCGCCGCATACACTATTCTCAGAATGACTTGGTTG
AGTACTCACCAGTCACAGAAAAGCATCTTACGGATGGCATGACAGTAAGAGAATTATGCAGTGCTGCCAT
AACCATGAGTGATAACACTGCGGCCAACTTACTTCTGACAACGATCGGAGGACCGAAGGAGCTAACCGCT
TTTTTGCACAACATGGGGGATCATGTAACTCGCCTTGATCGTTGGGAACCGGAGCTGAATGAAGCCATAC
CAAACGACGAGCGTGACACCACGATGCCTGTAGCAATGGCAACAACGTTGCGCAAACTATTAACTGGCGA
ACTACTTACTCTAGCTTCCCGGCAACAATTAATAGACTGGATGGAGGCGGATAAAGTTGCAGGACCACTT
CTGCGCTCGGCCCTTCCGGCTGGCTGGTTTATTGCTGATAAATCTGGAGCCGGTGAGCGTGGGTCTCGCG
GTATCATTGCAGCACTGGGGCCAGATGGTAAGCCCTCCCGTATCGTAGTTATCTACACGACGGGGAGTCA
GGCAACTATGGATGAACGAAATAGACAGATCGCTGAGATAGGTGCCTCACTGATTAAGCATTGGTAACTG
TCAGACCAAGTTTACTCATATATACTTTAGATTGATTTAAAACTTCATTTTTAATTTAAAAGGATCTAGG
TGAAGATCCTTTTTGATAATCTCATGACCAAAATCCCTTAACGTGAGTTTTCGTTCCACTGAGCGTCAGA
CCCCGTAGAAAAGATCAAAGGATCTTCTTGAGATCCTTTTTTTCTGCGCGTAATCTGCTGCTTGCAAACA
AAAAAACCACCGCTACCAGCGGTGGTTTGTTTGCCGGATCAAGAGCTACCAACTCTTTTTCCGAAGGTAA
CTGGCTTCAGCAGAGCGCAGATACCAAATACTGTTCTTCTAGTGTAGCCGTAGTTAGGCCACCACTTCAA
GAACTCTGTAGCACCGCCTACATACCTCGCTCTGCTAATCCTGTTACCAGTGGCTGCTGCCAGTGGCGAT
AAGTCGTGTCTTACCGGGTTGGACTCAAGACGATAGTTACCGGATAAGGCGCAGCGGTCGGGCTGAACGG
GGGGTTCGTGCACACAGCCCAGCTTGGAGCGAACGACCTACACCGAACTGAGATACCTACAGCGTGAGCT
ATGAGAAAGCGCCACGCTTCCCGAAGGGAGAAAGGCGGACAGGTATCCGGTAAGCGGCAGGGTCGGAACA
GGAGAGCGCACGAGGGAGCTTCCAGGGGGAAACGCCTGGTATCTTTATAGTCCTGTCGGGTTTCGCCACC
TCTGACTTGAGCGTCGATTTTTGTGATGCTCGTCAGGGGGGCGGAGCCTATGGAAAAACGCCAGCAACGC
GGCCTTTTTACGGTTCCTGGCCTTTTGCTGGCCTTTTGCTCACATGTTCTTTCCTGCGTTATCCCCTGAT
TCTGTGGATAACCGTATTACCGCCTTTGAGTGAGCTGATACCGCTCGCCGCAGCCGAACGACCGAGCGCA
GCGAGTCAGTGAGCGAGGAAGCGGAAGAGCGCCCAATACGCAAACCGCCTCTCCCCGCGCGTTGGCCGAT
TCATTAATGCAGCTGGCACGACAGGTTTCCCGACTGGAAAGCGGGCAGTGAGCGCAACGCAATTAATGTG
AGTTAGCTCACTCATTAGGCACCCCAGGCTTTACACTTTATGCTTCCGGCTCGTATGTTGTGTGGAATTG
TGAGCGGATAACAATTTCACACAGGAAACAGCTATGACCATGATTACGCCAAGCGCGCAATTAACCCTCA
CTAAAGGGAACAAAAGCTGGAGCTGCAAGCTTAATGTAGTCTTATGCAATACTCTTGTAGTCTTGCAACA
TGGTAACGATGAGTTAGCAACATGCCTTACAAGGAGAGAAAAAGCACCGTGCATGCCGATTGGTGGAAGT
AAGGTGGTACGATCGTGCCTTATTAGGAAGGCAACAGACGGGTCTGACATGGATTGGACGAACCACTGAA
TTGCCGCATTGCAGAGATATTGTATTTAAGTGCCTAGCTCGATACATAAACGGGTCTCTCTGGTTAGACC
AGATCTGAGCCTGGGAGCTCTCTGGCTAACTAGGGAACCCACTGCTTAAGCCTCAATAAAGCTTGCCTTG
AGTGCTTCAAGTAGTGTGTGCCCGTCTGTTGTGTGACTCTGGTAACTAGAGATCCCTCAGACCCTTTTAG
TCAGTGTGGAAAATCTCTAGCAGTGGCGCCCGAACAGGGACTTGAAAGCGAAAGGGAAACCAGAGGAGCT
CTCTCGACGCAGGACTCGGCTTGCTGAAGCGCGCACGGCAAGAGGCGAGGGGCGGCGACTGGTGAGTACG
CCAAAAATTTTGACTAGCGGAGGCTAGAAGGAGAGAGATGGGTGCGAGAGCGTCAGTATTAAGCGGGGGA
GAATTAGATCGCGATGGGAAAAAATTCGGTTAAGGCCAGGGGGAAAGAAAAAATATAAATTAAAACATAT
AGTATGGGCAAGCAGGGAGCTAGAACGATTCGCAGTTAATCCTGGCCTGTTAGAAACATCAGAAGGCTGT
AGACAAATACTGGGACAGCTACAACCATCCCTTCAGACAGGATCAGAAGAACTTAGATCATTATATAATA
CAGTAGCAACCCTCTATTGTGTGCATCAAAGGATAGAGATAAAAGACACCAAGGAAGCTTTAGACAAGAT
AGAGGAAGAGCAAAACAAAAGTAAGACCACCGCACAGCAAGCAGCAGCTGATCTTCAGACCTGGAGGAGG
AGATATGAGGGACAATTGGAGAAGTGAATTATATAAATATAAAGTAGTAAAAATTGAACCATTAGGAGTA
GCACCCACCAAGGCAAAGAGAAGAGTGGTGCAGAGAGAAAAAAGAGCAGTGGGAATAGGAGCTTTGTTCC
TTGGGTTCTTGGGAGCAGCAGGAAGCACTATGGGCGCAGCGTCAATGACGCTGACGGTACAGGCCAGACA
ATTATTGTCTGGTATAGTGCAGCAGCAGAACAATTTGCTGAGGGCTATTGAGGCGCAACAGCATCTGTTG
CAACTCACAGTCTGGGGCATCAAGCAGCTCCAGGCAAGAATCCTGGCTGTGGAAAGATACCTAAAGGATC
AACAGCTCCTGGGGATTTGGGGTTGCTCTGGAAAACTCATTTGCACCACTGCTGTGCCTTGGAATGCTAG
TTGGAGTAATAAATCTCTGGAACAGATTTGGAATCACACGACCTGGATGGAGTGGGACAGAGAAATTAAC
AATTACACAAGCTTAATACACTCCTTAATTGAAGAATCGCAAAACCAGCAAGAAAAGAATGAACAAGAAT
TATTGGAATTAGATAAATGGGCAAGTTTGTGGAATTGGTTTAACATAACAAATTGGCTGTGGTATATAAA
ATTATTCATAATGATAGTAGGAGGCTTGGTAGGTTTAAGAATAGTTTTTGCTGTACTTTCTATAGTGAAT
AGAGTTAGGCAGGGATATTCACCATTATCGTTTCAGACCCACCTCCCAACCCCGAGGGGACCCGACAGGC
CCGAAGGAATAGAAGAAGAAGGTGGAGAGAGAGACAGAGACAGATCCATTCGATTAGTGAACGGATCTCG
ACGGTATCGATCACGAGACTAGCCTCGAGCAGCAGCCCCCTTCACCGAGGGCCTATTTCCCATGATTCCT
TCATATTTGCATATACGATACAAGGCTGTTAGAGAGATAATTGGAATTAATTTGACTGTAAACACAAAGA
TATTAGTACAAAATACGTGACGTAGAAAGTAATAATTTCTTGGGTAGTTTGCAGTTTTAAAATTATGTTT
TAAAATGGACTATCATATGCCAAGTACGCCCCCTATTGACGTCAATGACGGTAAATGGCCCGCCTGGCAT
TATGCCCAGTACATGACCTTATGGGACTTTCCTACTTGGCAGTACATCTACGTATTAGTCATCGCTATTA
CCATG
Features (pLannotate 1.2.2; 29 found; start..end, strand, type, name):
      1..204     +  promoter       CMV promoter: human cytomegalovirus (CMV) immediate early promoter
    257..1726    +  CDS            DPYSL2 (fragment): DPYL2_HUMAN - Also known as CRMP2, ULIP2. Experimental evidence at protein level: Swiss-Prot protein existence level 1. Plays a role in neuronal development and polarity, as well as in axon growth and guidance, neuronal growth cone collapse and cell migration. Necessary for signaling by class 3 semaphorins and subsequent remodeling of the cytoskeleton. May play a role in endocytosis. From Homo sapiens (Human).
   1748..1813    +  CDS            3xFLAG: three tandem FLAG® epitope tags, followed by an enterokinase cleavage site
   1861..1978    +  misc_feature   cPPT/CTS: central polypurine tract and central termination sequence of HIV-1
   2027..2537    +  promoter       hPGK promoter: human phosphoglycerate kinase 1 promoter
   2559..3158    +  CDS            PuroR: puromycin N-acetyltransferase; pac from Streptomyces alboniger; confers resistance to puromycin
   3201..3284    +  CDS            nef (fragment): NEF_HV1Z2 - Experimental evidence at protein level: Swiss-Prot protein existence level 1. Extracellular Nef protein targets CD4(+) T-lymphocytes for apoptosis by interacting with CXCR4 surface receptors. From Human immunodeficiency virus type 1 group M subtype D (isolate Z2/CDC-Z34) (HIV-1).
   3286..3519    +  LTR            3' LTR (ΔU3): self-inactivating 3' long terminal repeat (LTR) from HIV-1
   3591..3712    +  polyA_signal   SV40 poly(A) signal: SV40 polyadenylation signal
   3752..3887    +  rep_origin     SV40 ori: SV40 origin of replication
   3908..3926    -  promoter       T7 promoter: promoter for bacteriophage T7 RNA polymerase
   3934..4089    +  CDS            lacZα (fragment): LacZα fragment of β-galactosidase; lacZ fragment
   4094..4522    +  rep_origin     f1 ori (sequence partly withheld): f1 bacteriophage origin of replication; arrow indicates direction of (+) strand synthesis
   4575..4679    +  promoter       AmpR promoter: bla
   4680..5540    +  CDS            AmpR: β-lactamase; bla; confers resistance to ampicillin, carbenicillin, and related antibiotics
   5711..6299    +  rep_origin     ori: high-copy-number ColE1/pMB1/pBR322/pUC origin of replication
   6482..6574    +  CDS            lacI (fragment): lac repressor; lacI; The lac repressor binds to the lac operator to inhibit transcription in E. coli. This inhibition can be relieved by adding lactose or isopropyl-β-D-thiogalactopyranoside (IPTG).
   6587..6608    +  protein_bind   CAP binding site: CAP binding activates transcription in the presence of cAMP. E. coli catabolite activator protein
   6623..6653    +  promoter       lac promoter: promoter for the E. coli lac operon
   6661..6677    +  protein_bind   lac operator: The lac repressor binds to the lac operator to inhibit transcription in E. coli. This inhibition can be relieved by adding lactose or isopropyl-β-D-thiogalactopyranoside (IPTG). lac repressor encoded by lacI
   6722..6740    +  promoter       T3 promoter: promoter for bacteriophage T3 RNA polymerase
   6768..6994    +  promoter       RSV promoter: Rous sarcoma virus enhancer/promoter
   6995..7175    +  LTR            5' LTR (truncated): truncated 5' long terminal repeat (LTR) from HIV-1
   7222..7347    +  misc_feature   HIV-1 Ψ: packaging signal of human immunodeficiency virus type 1
   7331..7694    +  CDS            HIV-1 gag (fragment): gag protein from human immunodeficiency virus 1; gag
   7840..8073    +  misc_feature   RRE: The Rev response element (RRE) of HIV-1 allows for Rev-dependent mRNA export from the nucleus to the cytoplasm.
   8450..8550    +  CDS            Rev (fragment): human immunodeficiency virus 1 (HIV-1) Rev protein; rev; enhances nuclear export of unspliced and incompletely spliced viral mRNAs
   8600..8783    +  promoter       U6 promoter (fragment): RNA polymerase III promoter for human U6 snRNA
   8774..8908    +  enhancer       CMV enhancer (fragment): human cytomegalovirus immediate early enhancer; contains an 18-bp deletion relative to the standard CMV enhancer
