[The description below was written by a language model from this plasmid's Addgene catalogue record and pLannotate feature annotations shown in this document.]
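Description:
∆C' terminal-DPYSL2-pLJC2 is a lentiviral mammalian expression plasmid of 8,908 bp, built on the pLJC2 backbone, that expresses a truncated form of human DPYSL2 (also called CRMP2). The 1,470 bp insert encodes the protein with its C-terminal region (residues 491–572) deleted, and it is fused in frame to a backbone-encoded 3xFLAG epitope at the C terminus for detection or immunoprecipitation. Transcription of the insert is driven by the CMV immediate early promoter with a partial CMV enhancer. A fragment of the U6 promoter lies just upstream and appears to be a remnant of the parental vector. Downstream of the tagged open reading frame sit a cPPT/CTS element and a separate human PGK promoter driving puromycin N-acetyltransferase, so transduced or transfected cells can be selected with puromycin.

The viral architecture is that of a third-generation, self-inactivating vector. An RSV promoter fused to a truncated HIV-1 5' LTR produces the genomic RNA, which is followed by the Ψ packaging signal with a partial gag sequence and by the Rev response element for Rev-dependent nuclear export. A ΔU3 3' LTR inactivates the viral promoter after integration. Packaging functions must be supplied in trans. An SV40 polyadenylation signal and SV40 origin follow the 3' LTR. In bacteria the plasmid is maintained through a high-copy ColE1/pUC origin and ampicillin resistance, and an f1 origin and residual lac, T7 and T3 elements from the cloning backbone are also present. The associated publication reports that DPYSL2 interacts with JAK1 to mediate breast cancer cell migration, which suggests use as a deletion mutant for testing the contribution of the C-terminal region.
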