Addgene plasmid #189867: ∆C' terminal-DPYSL2-pLJC2
Purpose: Expresses human DPYSL2 (CRMP2) lacking the C' terminus (491-572 aa), in mammalian cells
Depositing lab: Yoav Shaul. Depositing organization: Hebrew University. Publication: DPYSL2 interacts with JAK1 to mediate breast cancer cell migration. Abu Rmaileh A, Solaimuthu B, Khatib A, Lavi S, Tanna M, Hayashi A, Ben Yosef M, Lichtenstein M, Pillar N, Shaul YD. J Cell Biol. 2022 Jul 4;221(7). pii: 213220. doi: 10.1083/jcb.202106078. Epub 2022 May 16. PubMed 35575798.
Backbone
  Vector backbone: pLJC2
  Backbone size w/o insert (bp): 7438
  Total vector size (bp): 8908
  Vector type: Mammalian Expression, Lentiviral
  Selectable markers: Puromycin
Growth in bacteria
  Bacterial resistance: Ampicillin, 100 μg/mL
  Growth temperature: 30°C
  Growth strain: NEB Stable
  Copy number: High Copy
Gene/Insert
  Gene/Insert name: ΔC-DPYSL2 (alt name: ΔC-CRMP2)
  Species: H. sapiens (human)
  Insert size (bp): 1470
  Mutation: deleted the C'terminus of DPYSL2 (491-572 aa)
  Tag / fusion protein: 3X FLAG (C terminal on backbone)
Terms and licenses: Academic/Nonprofit Terms; Industry Terms: Not Available to Industry
How to cite: ∆C' terminal-DPYSL2-pLJC2 was a gift from Yoav Shaul (Addgene plasmid # 189867 ; http://n2t.net/addgene:189867 ; RRID:Addgene_189867)
